Addgene plasmid #26473: pJC89.3-npy-10
Depositing lab: Phillip Newmark. Depositing organization: University of Illinois at Urbana-Champaign. Publication: Genome-wide analyses reveal a role for peptide hormones in planarian germline development. Collins JJ, Hou X, Romanova EV, Lambrus BG, Miller CM, Saberi A, Sweedler JV, Newmark PA. PLoS Biol. 2010 . 8(10):e1000509. 10.1371/journal.pbio.1000509 PubMed 20967238.
Backbone
  Vector backbone: pJC53.2
  Backbone size w/o insert (bp): 3240
  Vector type: T/A Cloning Vector for dsRNA generation and the generation of sense and anti-sense probes
Growth in bacteria
  Bacterial resistance: Ampicillin and Kanamycin, 100 & 50 μg/mL
  Growth temperature: 37°C
  Growth strain: DH5alpha
  Copy number: High Copy
Gene/Insert
  Gene/Insert name: npy-10
  Species: S. mediterranea (planarian)
  Insert size (bp): 223
  GenBank ID: BK007011
  Cloning method: Restriction Enzyme; 5′ cloning site Eam1105I (destroyed during cloning); 3′ cloning site Eam1105I (destroyed during cloning)
  Sequencing primers: 5′ SP6; 3′ T3
Terms and licenses: Academic/Nonprofit Terms; Industry Terms: Not Available to Industry
Depositor comments: dsRNA can be generated by in vitro transcription with T7 RNA polymerase and single stranded probes can be generated with SP6 or T3 RNA polymerases.
How to cite: pJC89.3-npy-10 was a gift from Phillip Newmark (Addgene plasmid # 26473 ; http://n2t.net/addgene:26473 ; RRID:Addgene_26473)
