[The description below was written by a language model from this plasmid's Addgene catalogue record.]
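Description:
pJC89.3-npy-10 is a small bacterial cloning plasmid built on the pJC53.2 backbone (about 3.2 kb without insert), a T/A cloning vector designed for making double-stranded RNA and strand-specific riboprobes by in vitro transcription. It is maintained at high copy in standard E. coli cloning strains and is selected with both ampicillin and kanamycin. The record does not name the origin of replication, and no feature table is provided, so the exact arrangement of backbone elements cannot be confirmed here.

The insert is a 223 bp fragment of npy-10, a gene from the planarian Schmidtea mediterranea whose name suggests a neuropeptide Y-like prohormone. It was placed into the vector's Eam1105I sites, which were destroyed during cloning; digestion with this enzyme is a common way of generating the single-base overhangs that accept PCR products in T/A cloning. According to the depositor's comments, transcription with T7 RNA polymerase yields dsRNA, which implies that T7 promoters read into the insert from both sides. Transcription with SP6 or T3 RNA polymerase instead produces single-stranded transcripts, consistent with the SP6 and T3 sequencing primer sites flanking the insert on opposite sides. Which polymerase gives the sense and which the antisense strand depends on the insert orientation, which the record does not state.

The plasmid therefore has no expression function in cells; it serves as a transcription template. Its typical uses are synthesis of dsRNA for RNA interference knockdown of npy-10 in planarians and synthesis of sense and antisense probes for in situ hybridization. This fits the associated study of peptide hormones in planarian germline development.
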