>Addgene plasmid #26473 | pJC89.3-npy-10 | depositor partial sequence | sequence record 12504 | Author sequence
TGCACGTTGAGTGATTATGAAACAAGTTCTTTCAATCAGTGGTACGACAAAAGAGATTTAAAACCATTAT
TCAATAATGCTAAACAATTGCTTTGGTATTTGCAGAAATTGGACAAAATGTATGCTATAGCTGGAAGACC
GAGATATGGTAAACGCTGATTTTCAGAACTGAATGTAATTTGAGATTAAAATAAATATTATTAGTTGTTT
CTAAAAAAAAAAA
