>Addgene plasmid #26473 | pJC89.3-npy-10 | addgene partial sequence | sequence record 32660 | 26473 with T3
CTATGGTTTTTTTTTTAGAAACAACTAATAATATTTATTTTAATCTCAAATTACATTCAGTTCTGAAAAT
CAGCGTTTACCATATCTCGGTCTTCCAGCTATAGCATACATTTTGTCCAATTTCTGCAAATACCAAAGCA
ATTGTTTAGCATTATTGAATAATGGTTTTAAATCTCTTTTGTCGTACCACTGATTGAAAGAACTTGTTTC
ATAATCACTCAACGTGCAAAGGTCACTTCTATAGTGTCACCTAAATCTCCCCTATAGTGAG
