>Addgene plasmid #26473 | pJC89.3-npy-10 | addgene partial sequence | sequence record 32661 | 26473 with SP6
TCAGTGGTACGACAAAAGAGATTTAAAACCATTATTCAATAATGCTAAACAATTGCTTTGGTATTTGCAG
AAATTGGACAAAATGTATGCTATAGCTGGAAGACCGAGATATGGTAAACGCTGATTTTCAGAACTGAATG
TAATTTGAGATTAAAATAAATATTATTAGTTGTTTCTAAAAAAAAAAACCTATAGTGAGTCGTATTAATT
CGAAGGTCTCCCTTTAGTGAGGGTTAATTCTCCCTATAGTGAGTCGTATT
